Addgene plasmid #177151: pBluescript-minimal PB
Purpose: (Empty Backbone) Minimal piggyBac ITR's in high copy number pBluescript backbone plasmid
Depositing lab: Mario Capecchi. Depositing organization: University of Utah.
Backbone
  Vector backbone: pBluescript
  Backbone manufacturer: Stratagene
  Vector type: piggyBac
Growth in bacteria
  Bacterial resistance: Ampicillin, 100 μg/mL
  Growth temperature: 30°C
  Growth strain: DH10B
  Copy number: High Copy
Resource information
  A portion of this plasmid was derived from a plasmid made by: piggyBac ITR's were synthesized from sequences in the NCBI database.
Terms and licenses: Academic/Nonprofit Terms; Industry Terms: Not Available to Industry
Depositor comments: AgeI and HindIII polylinker. Derived from PB Neo* PB (#138413, https://www.addgene.org/138413/)
How to cite: pBluescript-minimal PB was a gift from Mario Capecchi (Addgene plasmid # 177151 ; http://n2t.net/addgene:177151 ; RRID:Addgene_177151)
