[The description below was written by a language model from this plasmid's Addgene catalogue record and pLannotate feature annotations shown in this document.]
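Description:
pBluescript-minimal PB is an empty piggyBac transposon backbone of about 3.1 kb, built by placing minimal piggyBac inverted terminal repeats into the high-copy pBluescript cloning vector. It is maintained in E. coli through the pUC/ColE1-type origin and selected with ampicillin via the β-lactamase gene and its own promoter. An f1 phage origin is also present, which in principle allows single-stranded DNA production with helper phage. The remaining annotated elements are standard pBluescript scaffolding: the CAP binding site, lac promoter and lac operator, fragments of lacZα and lacI, and opposing T3 and T7 phage promoters that flank the cloning region.

The feature table does not annotate the piggyBac repeats themselves. By position, the unannotated stretch between the T3 and T7 promoters is where they most plausibly sit, but the record does not confirm this. According to the catalogue entry, the repeats were synthesized from database sequences, and the plasmid was derived from an earlier piggyBac construct carrying a Neo cassette. A small polylinker with AgeI and HindIII sites is provided, presumably between the repeats so that cargo can be inserted there. No promoter, selectable marker or reporter for eukaryotic cells is present, so these must come with the inserted cassette.

In use, a gene or expression cassette cloned between the repeats becomes a mobilisable transposon. When piggyBac transposase is supplied from a separate source, it recognises the repeats, excises the intervening DNA and integrates it into TTAA sites in the host genome. The record names no specific application or target organism beyond this backbone role.
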