Features (pLannotate 1.2.2; 11 found; start..end, strand, type, name):
     95..116     +  protein_bind   CAP binding site: CAP binding activates transcription in the presence of cAMP. E. coli catabolite activator protein
    131..161     +  promoter       lac promoter: promoter for the E. coli lac operon
    169..185     +  protein_bind   lac operator: The lac repressor binds to the lac operator to inhibit transcription in E. coli. This inhibition can be relieved by adding lactose or isopropyl-β-D-thiogalactopyranoside (IPTG). lac repressor encoded by lacI
    230..248     +  promoter       T3 promoter: promoter for bacteriophage T3 RNA polymerase
    489..507     -  promoter       T7 promoter: promoter for bacteriophage T7 RNA polymerase
    510..667     +  CDS            lacZα (fragment): LacZα fragment of β-galactosidase; lacZ fragment
    699..1127    -  rep_origin     f1 ori (sequence partly withheld): f1 bacteriophage origin of replication; arrow indicates direction of (+) strand synthesis
   1154..1258    +  promoter       AmpR promoter: bla
   1259..2119    +  CDS            AmpR: β-lactamase; bla; confers resistance to ampicillin, carbenicillin, and related antibiotics
   2290..2878    +  rep_origin     ori: high-copy-number ColE1/pMB1/pBR322/pUC origin of replication
   3061..82      +  CDS            lacI (fragment) (across the origin): lac repressor; lacI; The lac repressor binds to the lac operator to inhibit transcription in E. coli. This inhibition can be relieved by adding lactose or isopropyl-β-D-thiogalactopyranoside (IPTG).
>Addgene plasmid #177151 | pBluescript-minimal PB | addgene full sequence | sequence record 348859 | Addgene NGS Result
GCAAACCGCCTCTCCCCGCGCGTTGGCCGATTCATTAATGCAGCTGGCACGACAGGTTTCCCGACTGGAA
AGCGGGCAGTGAGCGCAACGCAATTAATGTGAGTTAGCTCACTCATTAGGCACCCCAGGCTTTACACTTT
ATGCTTCCGGCTCGTATGTTGTGTGGAATTGTGAGCGGATAACAATTTCACACAGGAAACAGCTATGACC
ATGATTACGCCAAGCGCGCAATTAACCCTCACTAAAGGGAACCTCCCCCAATTCCTTAACCCTAGAAAGA
TAATCATATTGTGACGTACGTTAAAGATAATCATGCGTAAAATTGACGCATGAGGTCTGAAGAGGAGTTT
ACGTCCAGCCAAACCGGTCATGGATCCATGAAGCTTGCTCGACTAGAGCTTGCGGAACCCTTCGAACATG
CGTCAATTTTACGCAGACTATCTTTCTAGGGTTAAATCAGTCAGGTACATAATGGATCTTTGGGTCGCCC
TATAGTGAGTCGTATTACAATTCACTGGCCGTCGTTTTACAACGTCGTGACTGGGAAAACCCTGGCGTTA
CCCAACTTAATCGCCTTGCAGCACATCCCCCTTTCGCCAGCTGGCGTAATAGCGAAGAGGCCCGCACCGA
TCGCCCTTCCCAACAGTTGCGCAGCCTGAATGGCGAATGGCAAATTGTAAGCGTTAATATTTTGTTAAAA
TTCGCGTTAAATTTTTGTTAAATCAGCTCATTTTTTAACCAATAGGCCGAAATCGGCAAAATCCCTTATA
AATCAAAAGAATAGACCGAGATAGGGT
[37 nt withheld, positions 798-834]
AAAGAACGTGGACTCCAACGTCAAAGG
[49 nt withheld, positions 862-910]
T
[91 nt withheld, positions 912-1002]
G
[124 nt withheld, positions 1004-1127]
CAGGTGGCACTTTTCGGGGAAATGTGCGCGGAACCCCTATTTGTTTATTTTTCTAAATACATTCAAATAT
GTATCCGCTCATGAGACAATAACCCTGATAAATGCTTCAATAATATTGAAAAAGGAAGAGTATGAGTATT
CAACATTTCCGTGTCGCCCTTATTCCCTTTTTTGCGGCATTTTGCCTTCCTGTTTTTGCTCACCCAGAAA
CGCTGGTGAAAGTAAAAGATGCTGAAGATCAGTTGGGTGCACGAGTGGGTTACATCGAACTGGATCTCAA
CAGCGGTAAGATCCTTGAGAGTTTTCGCCCCGAAGAACGTTTTCCAATGATGAGCACTTTTAAAGTTCTG
CTATGTGGCGCGGTATTATCCCGTATTGACGCCGGGCAAGAGCAACTCGGTCGCCGCATACACTATTCTC
AGAATGACTTGGTTGAGTACTCACCAGTCACAGAAAAGCATCTTACGGATGGCATGACAGTAAGAGAATT
ATGCAGTGCTGCCATAACCATGAGTGATAACACTGCGGCCAACTTACTTCTGACAACGATCGGAGGACCG
AAGGAGCTAACCGCTTTTTTGCACAACATGGGGGATCATGTAACTCGCCTTGATCGTTGGGAACCGGAGC
TGAATGAAGCCATACCAAACGACGAGCGTGACACCACGATGCCTGTAGCAATGGCAACAACGTTGCGCAA
ACTATTAACTGGCGAACTACTTACTCTAGCTTCCCGGCAACAATTAATAGACTGGATGGAGGCGGATAAA
GTTGCAGGACCACTTCTGCGCTCGGCCCTTCCGGCTGGCTGGTTTATTGCTGATAAATCTGGAGCCGGTG
AGCGTGGGTCTCGCGGTATCATTGCAGCACTGGGGCCAGATGGTAAGCCCTCCCGTATCGTAGTTATCTA
CACGACGGGGAGTCAGGCAACTATGGATGAACGAAATAGACAGATCGCTGAGATAGGTGCCTCACTGATT
AAGCATTGGTAACTGTCAGACCAAGTTTACTCATATATACTTTAGATTGATTTAAAACTTCATTTTTAAT
TTAAAAGGATCTAGGTGAAGATCCTTTTTGATAATCTCATGACCAAAATCCCTTAACGTGAGTTTTCGTT
CCACTGAGCGTCAGACCCCGTAGAAAAGATCAAAGGATCTTCTTGAGATCCTTTTTTTCTGCGCGTAATC
TGCTGCTTGCAAACAAAAAAACCACCGCTACCAGCGGTGGTTTGTTTGCCGGATCAAGAGCTACCAACTC
TTTTTCCGAAGGTAACTGGCTTCAGCAGAGCGCAGATACCAAATACTGTTCTTCTAGTGTAGCCGTAGTT
AGGCCACCACTTCAAGAACTCTGTAGCACCGCCTACATACCTCGCTCTGCTAATCCTGTTACCAGTGGCT
GCTGCCAGTGGCGATAAGTCGTGTCTTACCGGGTTGGACTCAAGACGATAGTTACCGGATAAGGCGCAGC
GGTCGGGCTGAACGGGGGGTTCGTGCACACAGCCCAGCTTGGAGCGAACGACCTACACCGAACTGAGATA
CCTACAGCGTGAGCTATGAGAAAGCGCCACGCTTCCCGAAGGGAGAAAGGCGGACAGGTATCCGGTAAGC
GGCAGGGTCGGAACAGGAGAGCGCACGAGGGAGCTTCCAGGGGGAAACGCCTGGTATCTTTATAGTCCTG
TCGGGTTTCGCCACCTCTGACTTGAGCGTCGATTTTTGTGATGCTCGTCAGGGGGGCGGAGCCTATGGAA
AAACGCCAGCAACGCGGCCTTTTTACGGTTCCTGGCCTTTTGCTGGCCTTTTGCTCACATGTTCTTTCCT
GCGTTATCCCCTGATTCTGTGGATAACCGTATTACCGCCTTTGAGTGAGCTGATACCGCTCGCCGCAGCC
GAACGACCGAGCGCAGCGAGTCAGTGAGCGAGGAAGCGGAAGAGCGCCCAATAC
